Addgene plasmid #157315: pD649-HAsp-NPTN-COMP5AP-AviTag-9xHis
Purpose: Mammalian expression of cell-surface protein extracellular domain fused to COMP5AP-AviTag-9xHis. Protein is secreted from cells.
Depositing lab: Chris Garcia. Depositing organization: Stanford University. Publication: A Human IgSF Cell-Surface Interactome Reveals a Complex Network of Protein-Protein Interactions. Wojtowicz WM, Vielmetter J, Fernandes RA, Siepe DH, Eastman CL, Chisholm GB, Cox S, Klock H, Anderson PW, Rue SM, Miller JJ, Glaser SM, Bragstad ML, Vance J, Lam AW, Lesley SA, Zinn K, Garcia KC. Cell. 2020 Aug 20;182(4):1027-1043.e17. doi: 10.1016/j.cell.2020.07.025. PubMed 32822567.
Backbone
  Vector backbone: pD649
  Backbone size w/o insert (bp): 7153
  Vector type: Mammalian Expression
Growth in bacteria
  Bacterial resistance: Ampicillin, 100 μg/mL
  Growth temperature: 37°C
  Growth strain: DH5alpha
  Copy number: High Copy
Gene/Insert
  Gene/Insert name: NPTN
  Species: H. sapiens (human)
  Insert size (bp): 933
  Entrez Gene: NPTN (a.k.a. GP55, GP65, SDFR1, SDR1, np55, np65)
  Promoter: CMV/SP6
  Tag / fusion protein: COMP5AP-AviTag-9xHis (C terminal on backbone)
  Cloning method: Restriction Enzyme; 5′ cloning site GCGGCCGC (not destroyed); 3′ cloning site GGCGCGCC (not destroyed)
  Sequencing primers: 5′ ATTTAGGTGACACTATAG; 3′ CGTCGCACTCCATCACGGTG
Resource information
  A portion of this plasmid was derived from a plasmid made by: synthesis by ThermoFisher
Terms and licenses: Academic/Nonprofit Terms; Industry Terms: Not Available to Industry
Depositor comments: Some plasmids in this collection may have an IS4-like element ISVsa5 family transposase upstream of the CMV promoter.
How to cite: pD649-HAsp-NPTN-COMP5AP-AviTag-9xHis was a gift from Chris Garcia (Addgene plasmid # 157315 ; http://n2t.net/addgene:157315 ; RRID:Addgene_157315)
