[The description below was written by a language model from this plasmid's Addgene catalogue record and pLannotate feature annotations shown in this document.]
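Description:
pD649-HAsp-NPTN-COMP5AP-AviTag-9xHis is a mammalian expression plasmid of about 8.1 kb, built on the pD649 backbone, that produces the extracellular domain of human neuroplastin (NPTN, an immunoglobulin-superfamily cell adhesion molecule) as a secreted, multimerised reporter fusion. It is maintained in E. coli at high copy through a ColE1/pUC-type origin and selected with ampicillin via the β-lactamase gene. The annotation also shows an SV40 early/EM7 promoter cassette driving a puromycin N-acetyltransferase gene with an SV40 poly(A) signal, which could allow puromycin selection in mammalian cells, although the record does not describe that use. Short fragments annotated as KanR, lacZα, ble and f1 ori appear to be backbone remnants rather than functional elements.

The expression unit uses the CMV immediate-early enhancer and promoter, followed by a portion of CMV intron A and an SP6 promoter. The SP6 site serves as a sequencing primer site and could support in vitro transcription. An N-terminal signal peptide (named "HAsp" in the construct, annotated as similar to an IgH signal sequence) directs secretion. The roughly 0.93 kb NPTN ectodomain sits between preserved NotI and AscI sites, so ectodomains can be exchanged across the collection. Downstream, in frame, are the coiled-coil region of rat cartilage oligomeric matrix protein, which pentamerises the fusion to raise binding avidity, human placental alkaline phosphatase as an enzymatic reporter, an AviTag for site-specific biotinylation, and a polyhistidine tag for purification. A bGH poly(A) signal terminates the transcript.

The plasmid belongs to a set made for mapping human IgSF cell-surface protein interactions. The depositor notes that some plasmids in the collection may carry an IS4-like transposase insertion upstream of the CMV promoter; none is annotated here.
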