Features (pLannotate 1.2.2; 24 found; start..end, strand, type, name):
    119..143     -  CDS            KanR (fragment): aminoglycoside phosphotransferase; aph(3')-Ia; confers resistance to kanamycin
    254..842     +  rep_origin     ori: high-copy-number ColE1/pMB1/pBR322/pUC origin of replication
   1067..1084    +  terminator     rrnB T2 terminator (fragment): transcription terminator T2 from the E. coli rrnB gene
   1109..1128    -  CDS            lacZα (fragment): LacZα fragment of β-galactosidase; lacZ fragment
   1584..1600    +  protein_bind   lac operator: The lac repressor binds to the lac operator to inhibit transcription in E. coli. This inhibition can be relieved by adding lactose or isopropyl-β-D-thiogalactopyranoside (IPTG). lac repressor encoded by lacI
   1843..2146    +  enhancer       CMV enhancer: human cytomegalovirus immediate early enhancer
   2147..2350    +  promoter       CMV promoter: human cytomegalovirus (CMV) immediate early promoter
   2486..2529    +  intron         CMV intron (fragment): modified intron A from human cytomegalovirus
   2581..2599    +  promoter       SP6 promoter: promoter for bacteriophage SP6 RNA polymerase
   2603..2640    +  CDS            IgH signal sequence (fragment): signal sequence from the mouse immunoglobulin heavy chain variable region
   2743..3681    +  CDS            NPTN (fragment): NPTN_HUMAN - Also known as SDFR1, SDR1. Experimental evidence at protein level: Swiss-Prot protein existence level 1. Probable homophilic and heterophilic cell adhesion molecule involved in long term potentiation at hippocampal excitatory synapses through activation of p38MAPK. May also regulate neurite outgrowth by activating the FGFR1 signaling pathway. May play a role in synaptic plasticity (By similarity). From Homo sapiens (Human).
   3778..3957    +  CDS            Comp (fragment): COMP_RAT - Experimental evidence at protein level: Swiss-Prot protein existence level 1. May play a role in the structural integrity of cartilage via its interaction with other extracellular matrix proteins such as the collagens and fibronectin. Can mediate the interaction of chondrocytes with the cartilage extracellular matrix through interaction with cell surface integrin receptors. Could play a role in the pathogenesis of osteoarthritis. Potent suppressor of apoptosis in both primary chondrocytes and transformed cells. Suppresses apoptosis by blocking the activation of caspase-3 and by indu
   3945..5397    +  CDS            SEAP (fragment): secreted alkaline phosphatase from human placenta The natural enzyme has a C-terminal transmembrane sequence that is replaced by a GPI anchor.
   5422..5463    +  CDS            AviTag™ (fragment): peptide tag that allows for enzymatic biotinylation
   5467..5490    +  CDS            8xHis: 8xHis affinity tag
   5636..5747    +  polyA_signal   bGH poly(A) signal: bovine growth hormone polyadenylation signal
   5748..5856    +  rep_origin     f1 ori (fragment): f1 bacteriophage origin of replication; arrow indicates direction of (+) strand synthesis
   5870..6199    +  promoter       SV40 promoter: SV40 enhancer and early promoter
   6247..6294    +  promoter       EM7 promoter: synthetic bacterial promoter&nbsp
   6313..6912    +  CDS            PuroR (fragment): puromycin N-acetyltransferase; pac from Streptomyces; confers resistance to puromycin
   6922..7047    +  CDS            ble (fragment): BLE_KLEPN - Experimental evidence at protein level: Swiss-Prot protein existence level 1. Binding protein with a strong affinity to the bleomycin family of antibiotics. Binds to CL990; an antimitotic-antibiotic compound. From Klebsiella pneumoniae.
   7042..7163    +  polyA_signal   SV40 poly(A) signal: SV40 polyadenylation signal
   7216..8076    -  CDS            AmpR: β-lactamase; bla; confers resistance to ampicillin, carbenicillin, and related antibiotics
   8079..89      -  promoter       AmpR promoter (fragment) (across the origin): bla
>Addgene plasmid #157315 | pD649-HAsp-NPTN-COMP5AP-AviTag-9xHis | depositor full sequence | sequence record 303739 | Full Sequence
TTTCAATATTATTGAAGCATTTATCAGGGTTATTGTCTCATGAGCGGATACATATTTGAATGTATTTAGA
AAAATAAACAAATAGGGGTCAGTGTTACAACCAATTAACCAATTCTGAACATTATCGCGAGCCCATTTAT
ACCTGAATATGGCTCATAACACCCCTTGCTCATGACCAAAATCCCTTAACGTGAGTTACGCGCGCGTCGT
TCCACTGAGCGTCAGACCCCGTAGAAAAGATCAAAGGATCTTCTTGAGATCCTTTTTTTCTGCGCGTAAT
CTGCTGCTTGCAAACAAAAAAACCACCGCTACCAGCGGTGGTTTGTTTGCCGGATCAAGAGCTACCAACT
CTTTTTCCGAAGGTAACTGGCTTCAGCAGAGCGCAGATACCAAATACTGTTCTTCTAGTGTAGCCGTAGT
TAGCCCACCACTTCAAGAACTCTGTAGCACCGCCTACATACCTCGCTCTGCTAATCCTGTTACCAGTGGC
TGCTGCCAGTGGCGATAAGTCGTGTCTTACCGGGTTGGACTCAAGACGATAGTTACCGGATAAGGCGCAG
CGGTCGGGCTGAACGGGGGGTTCGTGCACACAGCCCAGCTTGGAGCGAACGACCTACACCGAACTGAGAT
ACCTACAGCGTGAGCTATGAGAAAGCGCCACGCTTCCCGAAGGGAGAAAGGCGGACAGGTATCCGGTAAG
CGGCAGGGTCGGAACAGGAGAGCGCACGAGGGAGCTTCCAGGGGGAAACGCCTGGTATCTTTATAGTCCT
GTCGGGTTTCGCCACCTCTGACTTGAGCGTCGATTTTTGTGATGCTCGTCAGGGGGGCGGAGCCTATGGA
AAAACGCCAGCAACGCGGCCTTTTTACGGTTCCTGGCCTTTTGCTGGCCTTTTGCTCACATGTTCTTTCC
TGCGTTATCCCCTGATTCTGTGGATAACCGTATTACCGCCTTTGAGTGAGCTGATACCGCTCGCCGCAGC
CGAACGACCGAGCGCAGCGAGTCAGTGAGCGAGGAAGCGGAAGGCGAGAGTAGGGAACTGCCAGGCATCA
AACTAAGCAGAAGGCCCCTGACGGATGGCCTTTTTGCGTTTCTACAAACTCTTTCTGTGTTGTAAAACGA
CGGCCAGTCTTAAGCTCGGGCCCCCTGGGCGGTTCTGATAACGAGTAATCGTTAATCCGCAAATAACGTA
AAAACCCGCTTCGGCGGGTTTTTTTATGGGGGGAGTTTAGGGAAAGAGCATTTGTCAGAATATTTAAGGG
CGCCTGTCACTTTGCTTGATATATGAGAATTATTTAACCTTATAAATGAGAAAAAAGCAACGCACTTTAA
ATAAGATACGTTGCTTTTTCGATTGATGAACACCTATAATTAAACTATTCATCTATTATTTATGATTTTT
TGTATATACAATATTTCTAGTTTGTTAAAGAGAATTAAGAAAATAAATCTCGAAAATAATAAAGGGAAAA
TCAGTTTTTGATATCAAAATTATACATGTCAACGATAATACAAAATATAATACAAACTATAAGATGTTAT
CAGTATTTATTATCATTTAGAATAAATTTTGTGTCGCCCTTAATTGTGAGCGGATAACAATTACGAGCTT
CATGCACAGTGGCGTTGACTCAATATTGGCCATTAGCCATATTATTCATTGGTTATATAGCATAAATCAA
TATTGGCTATTGGCCATTGCATACGTTGTATCTATATCATAATATGTACATTTATATTGGCTCATGTCCA
ATATGACCGCCATGTTGGCATTGATTATTGACTAGTTATTAATAGTAATCAATTACGGGGTCATTAGTTC
ATAGCCCATATATGGAGTTCCGCGTTACATAACTTACGGTAAATGGCCCGCCTGGCTGACCGCCCAACGA
CCCCCGCCCATTGACGTCAATAATGACGTATGTTCCCATAGTAACGCCAATAGGGACTTTCCATTGACGT
CAATGGGTGGAGTATTTACGGTAAACTGCCCACTTGGCAGTACATCAAGTGTATCATATGCCAAGTACGC
CCCCTATTGACGTCAATGACGGTAAATGGCCCGCCTGGCATTATGCCCAGTACATGACCTTATGGGACTT
TCCTACTTGGCAGTACATCTACGTATTAGTCATCGCTATTACCATGGTGATGCGGTTTTGGCAGTACATC
AATGGGCGTGGATAGCGGTTTGACTCACGGGGATTTCCAAGTCTCCACCCCATTGACGTCAATGGGAGTT
TGTTTTGGCACCAAAATCAACGGGACTTTCCAAAATGTCGTAACAACTCCGCCCCATTGACGCAAATGGG
CGGTAGGCGTGTACGGTGGGAGGTCTATATAAGCAGAGCTCGTTTAGTGAACCGTCAGATCGCCTGGAGA
CGCCATCCACGCTGTTTTGACCTCCATAGAAGACACCGGGACCGATCCAGCCTCCGCGGCCGGGAACGGT
GCATTGGAACGCGGATTCCCCGTGCCAAGAGTGACGTAAGTACCGCCTATAGAGTCTATAGGCCCACCCC
CTTGGCTTCGTTAGAACGCGGCTACAATTAATACATAACCTTATGTATCATACACATACGATTTAGGTGA
CACTATAGAATAACATCCACTTTGCCTTTCTCTCCACAGGTGTCCACTCCCAGGTCCAACTGCACCTCGG
TTCTATCGAAAACGCGCCTGCTAGCGCCACCATGAAGACCATCATTGCCCTGAGCTACATCTTCTGCCTG
GTGTTCGCTGCGGCCGCCCAGAATGCCGGATTTGTGAAGTCTCCCATGAGCGAGACAAAGCTGACCGGCG
ACGCCTTCGAGCTGTATTGTGATGTCGTGGGCAGCCCCACACCTGAGATTCAGTGGTGGTACGCCGAAGT
GAACCGGGCCGAGTCTTTCAGACAACTGTGGGACGGTGCCCGGAAGAGAAGAGTGACAGTGAATACCGCC
TACGGCAGCAATGGCGTGTCCGTGCTGAGAATCACCCGGCTGACACTGGAAGATAGCGGCACCTACGAGT
GCAGAGCCAGCAACGACCCCAAGAGAAACGACCTGAGACAGAACCCCAGCATCACCTGGATTAGAGCCCA
GGCCACAATCAGCGTGCTGCAGAAACCTCGGATCGTGACCAGCGAGGAAGTGATCATCAGAGACAGCCCC
GTGCTGCCTGTGACTCTGCAGTGTAATCTGACCAGCAGCAGCCACACACTGACCTACAGCTACTGGACCA
AGAACGGCGTGGAACTGAGCGCCACCAGAAAGAACGCCAGCAACATGGAATACCGGATCAACAAGCCCAG
AGCCGAGGATAGCGGCGAGTACCACTGTGTGTACCACTTCGTGTCTGCCCCTAAGGCCAACGCCACCATC
GAAGTGAAGGCCGCTCCTGATATCACCGGCCACAAGCGGAGCGAGAACAAGAATGAAGGCCAGGATGCCA
CCATGTACTGCAAGAGCGTGGGCTACCCTCATCCTGACTGGATCTGGCGGAAGAAAGAAAACGGCATGCC
CATGGACATCGTGAACACCAGCGGCCGGTTCTTCATCATCAACAAAGAGAACTACACCGAGCTGAACATC
GTCAACCTGCAGATCACCGAAGATCCTGGCGAGTACGAGTGTAATGCCACCAATGCCATCGGCAGCGCCT
CTGTGGTTACAGTGCTGAGAGTCAGAAGCCATCTGGCCCCTGGCGCGCCGGAAGATCAAGTTGATCCAAG
ATTGATTGATGGCAAGGGCGGATCTCTGGAGGTGCTGTTCCAGGGACCAGGCGGAAGCGGCAATCCCGGC
GGCGATCTGGCCCCCCAGATGCTGCGCGAGCTGCAGGAGACCAATGCCGCCCTGCAGGACGTGCGCGAGC
TGCTGCGCCACCGCGTGAAGGAGATCACCTTCCTGAAGAACACCGTGATGGAGTGCGACGCCTGCGGTAT
GCAGCCCTCTAGAGGCTCCGGCTCCATCATCCCAGTTGAGGAGGAGAACCCGGACTTCTGGAACCGCGAG
GCAGCCGAGGCCCTGGGTGCCGCCAAGAAGCTGCAGCCTGCACAGACAGCCGCCAAGAACCTCATCATCT
TCCTGGGCGATGGGATGGGGGTGTCTACGGTGACAGCTGCCAGGATCCTAAAAGGGCAGAAGAAGGACAA
ACTGGGGCCTGAGATACCCCTGGCCATGGACCGCTTCCCATATGTGGCTCTGTCCAAGACATACAATGTA
GACAAACATGTGCCAGACAGTGGAGCCACAGCCACGGCCTACCTGTGCGGGGTCAAGGGCAACTTCCAGA
CCATTGGCTTGAGTGCAGCCGCCCGCTTTAACCAGTGCAACACGACACGCGGCAACGAGGTCATCTCCGT
GATGAATCGGGCCAAGAAAGCAGGGAAGTCAGTGGGAGTGGTAACCACCACACGAGTGCAGCACGCCTCG
CCAGCCGGCACCTACGCCCACACGGTGAACCGCAACTGGTACTCGGACGCCGACGTGCCTGCCTCGGCCC
GCCAGGAGGGGTGCCAGGACATCGCTACGCAGCTCATCTCCAACATGGACATTGACGTGATCCTAGGTGG
AGGCCGAAAGTACATGTTTCGCATGGGAACCCCAGACCCTGAGTACCCAGATGACTACAGCCAAGGTGGG
ACCAGGCTGGACGGGAAGAATCTGGTGCAGGAATGGCTGGCGAAGCGCCAGGGTGCCCGGTATGTGTGGA
ACCGCACTGAGCTCATGCAGGCTTCCCTGGACCCGTCTGTGACCCATCTCATGGGTCTCTTTGAGCCTGG
AGACATGAAATACGAGATCCACCGAGACTCCACACTGGACCCCTCCCTGATGGAGATGACAGAGGCTGCC
CTGCGCCTGCTGAGCAGGAACCCCCGCGGCTTCTTCCTCTTCGTGGAGGGTGGTCGCATCGACCATGGTC
ATCATGAAAGCAGGGCTTACCGGGCACTGACTGAGACGATCATGTTCGACGACGCCATTGAGAGGGCGGG
CCAGCTCACCAGCGAGGAGGACACGCTGAGCCTCGTCACTGCCGACCACTCCCACGTCTTCTCCTTCGGA
GGCTACCCCCTGCGAGGGAGCTCCATCTTCGGGCTGGCCCCTGGCAAGGCCCGGGACAGGAAGGCCTACA
CGGTCCTCCTATACGGAAACGGTCCAGGCTATGTGCTCAAGGACGGCGCCCGGCCGGATGTTACCGAGAG
CGAGAGCGGGAGCCCCGAGTATCGGCAGCAGTCAGCAGTGCCCCTGGACGAAGAGACCCACGCAGGCGAG
GACGTGGCGGTGTTCGCGCGCGGCCCGCAGGCGCACCTGGTTCACGGCGTGCAGGAGCAGACCTTCATAG
CGCACGTCATGGCCTTCGCCGCCTGCCTGGAGCCCTACACCGCCTGCGACCTGGCGCCCCCCGCCGGCAC
CACCGACGCCGCGCACCCGGGTGGCGGAGGACTGAACGACATCTTCGAGGCTCAGAAAATCGAATGGCAC
GAACATCACCATCACCATCACCATCACCATTAAGGCCGGCCTGTAGTCACTGGCACAACGCGTTACCCGG
TAAGCCAATCGGGTATACACGGTCGTCATACTGCAGACAGGGTTCTTCTACTTTGCAAGATAGTCTTGAG
TAGTAAAATAAATAGATAGAGAAAATCAGCCTCGACTGTGCCTTCTAGTTGCCAGCCATCTGTTGTTTGC
CCCTCCCCCGTGCCTTCCTTGACCCTGGAAGGTGCCACTCCCACTGTCCTTTCCTAATAAAATGAGGAAA
TTGCATCACAACACTCAACCCTATCTCGGTCTATTCTTTTGATTTATAAGGGATTTTGCCGATTTCGGCC
TATTGGTTAAAAAATGAGCTGATTTAACAAAAATTTAACGCGAATTAATTCTGTGGAATGTGTGTCAGTT
AGGGTGTGGAAAGTCCCCAGGCTCCCCAGCAGGCAGAAGTATGCAAAGCATGCATCTCAATTAGTCAGCA
ACCAGGTGTGGAAAGTCCCCAGGCTCCCCAGCAGGCAGAAGTATGCAAAGCATGCATCTCAATTAGTCAG
CAACCATAGTCCCGCCCCTAACTCCGCCCATCCCGCCCCTAACTCCGCCCAGTTCCGCCCATTCTCCGCC
CCATGGCTGACTAATTTTTTTTATTTATGCAGAGGCCGAGGCCGCCTCTGCCTCTGAGCTATTCCAGAAG
TAGTGAGGAGGCTTTTTTGGAGGCCTAGGCTTTTGCAAAAAGCTCCCGGGAGCTTGTATATCCATTTTCG
GATCTGATCAGCACGTGTTGACAATTAATCATCGGCATAGTATATCGGCATAGTATAATACGACAAGGTG
AGGAACTAAACCATGACCGAGTACAAGCCCACGGTGCGCCTCGCCACCCGCGACGACGTCCCCAGGGCCG
TACGCACCCTCGCCGCCGCGTTCGCCGACTACCCCGCCACGCGCCACACCGTCGATCCGGACCGCCACAT
CGAGCGGGTCACCGAGCTGCAAGAACTCTTCCTCACGCGCGTCGGGCTCGACATCGGCAAGGTGTGGGTC
GCGGACGACGGCGCCGCGGTGGCGGTCTGGACCACGCCGGAGAGCGTCGAAGCGGGGGCGGTGTTCGCCG
AGATCGGCCCGCGCATGGCCGAGTTGAGCGGTTCCCGGCTGGCCGCGCAGCAACAGATGGAAGGCCTCCT
GGCGCCGCACCGGCCCAAGGAGCCCGCGTGGTTCCTGGCCACCGTCGGCGTCTCGCCCGACCACCAGGGC
AAGGGTCTGGGCAGCGCCGTCGTGCTCCCCGGAGTGGAGGCGGCCGAGCGCGCCGGGGTGCCCGCCTTCC
TGGAGACATCCGCGCCCCGCAACCTCCCCTTCTACGAGCGGCTCGGCTTCACCGTCACCGCCGACGTCGA
GGTGCCCGAAGGACCGCGCACCTGGTGCATGACCCGCAAGCCCGGTGCCTGACACGTGCTACGAGATTTC
GATTCCACCGCCGCCTTCTATGAAAGGTTGGGCTTCGGAATCGTTTTCCGGGACGCCGGCTGGATGATCC
TCCAGCGCGGGGATCTCATGCTGGAGTTCTTCGCCCACCCCAACTTGTTTATTGCAGCTTATAATGGTTA
CAAATAAAGCAATAGCATCACAAATTTCACAAATAAAGCATTTTTTTCACTGCATTCTAGTTGTGGTTTG
TCCAAACTCATCAATGTATCTTATCATGTCTGTATACCGTCGACCTCTAGCTAGAGCTTGGCGTAATCAT
GGTCATTACCAATGCTTAATCAGTGAGGCACCTATCTCAGCGATCTGTCTATTTCGTTCATCCATAGTTG
CCTGACTCCCCGTCGTGTAGATAACTACGATACGGGAGGGCTTACCATCTGGCCCCAGCGCTGCGATGAT
ACCGCGAGAACCACGCTCACCGGCTCCGGATTTATCAGCAATAAACCAGCCAGCCGGAAGGGCCGAGCGC
AGAAGTGGTCCTGCAACTTTATCCGCCTCCATCCAGTCTATTAATTGTTGCCGGGAAGCTAGAGTAAGTA
GTTCGCCAGTTAATAGTTTGCGCAACGTTGTTGCCATCGCTACAGGCATCGTGGTGTCACGCTCGTCGTT
TGGTATGGCTTCATTCAGCTCCGGTTCCCAACGATCAAGGCGAGTTACATGATCCCCCATGTTGTGCAAA
AAAGCGGTTAGCTCCTTCGGTCCTCCGATCGTTGTCAGAAGTAAGTTGGCCGCAGTGTTATCACTCATGG
TTATGGCAGCACTGCATAATTCTCTTACTGTCATGCCATCCGTAAGATGCTTTTCTGTGACTGGTGAGTA
CTCAACCAAGTCATTCTGAGAATAGTGTATGCGGCGACCGAGTTGCTCTTGCCCGGCGTCAATACGGGAT
AATACCGCGCCACATAGCAGAACTTTAAAAGTGCTCATCATTGGAAAACGTTCTTCGGGGCGAAAACTCT
CAAGGATCTTACCGCTGTTGAGATCCAGTTCGATGTAACCCACTCGTGCACCCAACTGATCTTCAGCATC
TTTTACTTTCACCAGCGTTTCTGGGTGAGCAAAAACAGGAAGGCAAAATGCCGCAAAAAAGGGAATAAGG
GCGACACGGAAATGTTGAATACTCATATTCTTCCTT
