>Addgene plasmid #157315 | pD649-HAsp-NPTN-COMP5AP-AviTag-9xHis | depositor partial sequence | sequence record 303740 | insert (extracellular domain)
CAGAATGCCGGATTTGTGAAGTCTCCCATGAGCGAGACAAAGCTGACCGGCGACGCCTTCGAGCTGTATT
GTGATGTCGTGGGCAGCCCCACACCTGAGATTCAGTGGTGGTACGCCGAAGTGAACCGGGCCGAGTCTTT
CAGACAACTGTGGGACGGTGCCCGGAAGAGAAGAGTGACAGTGAATACCGCCTACGGCAGCAATGGCGTG
TCCGTGCTGAGAATCACCCGGCTGACACTGGAAGATAGCGGCACCTACGAGTGCAGAGCCAGCAACGACC
CCAAGAGAAACGACCTGAGACAGAACCCCAGCATCACCTGGATTAGAGCCCAGGCCACAATCAGCGTGCT
GCAGAAACCTCGGATCGTGACCAGCGAGGAAGTGATCATCAGAGACAGCCCCGTGCTGCCTGTGACTCTG
CAGTGTAATCTGACCAGCAGCAGCCACACACTGACCTACAGCTACTGGACCAAGAACGGCGTGGAACTGA
GCGCCACCAGAAAGAACGCCAGCAACATGGAATACCGGATCAACAAGCCCAGAGCCGAGGATAGCGGCGA
GTACCACTGTGTGTACCACTTCGTGTCTGCCCCTAAGGCCAACGCCACCATCGAAGTGAAGGCCGCTCCT
GATATCACCGGCCACAAGCGGAGCGAGAACAAGAATGAAGGCCAGGATGCCACCATGTACTGCAAGAGCG
TGGGCTACCCTCATCCTGACTGGATCTGGCGGAAGAAAGAAAACGGCATGCCCATGGACATCGTGAACAC
CAGCGGCCGGTTCTTCATCATCAACAAAGAGAACTACACCGAGCTGAACATCGTCAACCTGCAGATCACC
GAAGATCCTGGCGAGTACGAGTGTAATGCCACCAATGCCATCGGCAGCGCCTCTGTGGTTACAGTGCTGA
GAGTCAGAAGCCATCTGGCCCCT
